>Addgene plasmid #8650 | p3990 pET ubcH8 | addgene partial sequence | sequence record 17130 | 8650, T7 primer
GGNTTCCNCNGAATATTTTGTTTACTTTAAGAAGGAGATATACATATGGCTAGCATGACTGGTGGACAGC
AAATGGGTCGCGGATCCCCCAACATGGCGAGCATGCGAGTGGTGAAGGAGCTGGAGGATCTTCAGAAGAA
GCCTCCCCCATACCTGCGGAACCTGTCCAGCGATGATGCCAATGTCCTGGTGTGGCACGCTCTCCTCCTA
CCCGACCAACCTCCCTACCACCTGAAAGCCTTCAACCTGCGCATCAGCTTCCCGCCGGAGTATCCGTTCA
AGCCTCCCATGATCAAATTCACAACCAAGATCTACCACCCCAACGTGGACGAGAACGGACAGATTTGCCT
GCCCATCATCAGCAGTGAGAACTGGAAGCCTTGCACCAAGACTTGCCAAGTCCTGGAGGCCCTCAATGTG
CTGGTGAATAGACCGAATATCAGGGAGCCCCTGCGGATGGACCTCGCTGACCTGCTGACACAGAATCCGG
AGCTGTTCAGAAAGAATGCCGAAGAGTTCACCCTCCGATTCGGAGTGGACCGGCCCTCCCCGAATTCGAG
CTCCGTCGACAAGCTTGCGGCCGCACTCGAGCACCACCACCACCACCACTGAGATCCGGCTGCTAACAAA
GCCCGAAAGGAAGCTGAGTTGGCTGCTGCCACCGCTGAGCAATAACTAGCATAACCCCTTGGGGCCTCTA
AACGGGTCTTGAGGGGTTTTTTGCTGAAAGGAGGAACTATATCCGGATTGGCGAATGGG
[124 nt withheld, positions 760-883]
C
[62 nt withheld, positions 885-946]
TACGGCACCTCGACCCCAAAAAACTTGATNANGGTGATGGTTCACGTANTGGGCCATCGCCCTTGATAGA
CGGTTTTNCNCCTTTGACGTTGGAGTCCCGTTCTTTAATAGTGGACTCTTGTTCCAACTGGAACAACACT
CANCCTTTCTCGGTCTTTCTTTGATTTNTANGGATTTNGCNNATTCGGCNTNTTGNTTAAAANTGAGCTG
ATTTAACAAAATTTACNCGANTTTAAAAAANTTANNCTTNNANTTAGGGGNCTTTTNGGNAATGGGCGGA
ACCC
