[The description below was written by a language model from this plasmid's Addgene catalogue record.]
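Description:
p3990 pET ubcH8 is a bacterial expression plasmid built on the Novagen pET23a backbone (about 3.7 kb without insert) and carrying the human ubiquitin-conjugating enzyme UbcH8, the product of the UBE2L6 gene (also known as RIG-B). The coding sequence was inserted by restriction cloning between the BamHI and EcoRI sites of the polylinker, and both sites remain intact. The plasmid is maintained at high copy in standard E. coli cloning strains such as DH5alpha and is selected with ampicillin.

As a pET-series vector, the backbone places the insert under a T7 promoter, consistent with the T7 primer listed for sequencing from the 5′ end. Expression therefore depends on a host that supplies T7 RNA polymerase, while ordinary cloning strains serve only for propagation. The record lists a C-terminal His tag contributed by the backbone, which would allow purification of the recombinant protein by immobilised metal affinity chromatography. Whether the insert actually reads through in frame into that tag cannot be confirmed here, since no feature table or sequence annotation is provided and the depositor refers users to the author's map for details.

The associated publication concerns how physical interaction between particular E2 enzymes and HECT-domain E3 ligases determines their functional cooperation. This suggests the construct was used to produce recombinant UbcH8 in bacteria for in vitro binding and ubiquitination studies. It is suited to any work needing purified human UbcH8 as the E2 component of reconstituted conjugation reactions.
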