Addgene plasmid #8650: p3990 pET ubcH8
Depositing lab: Peter Howley. Depositing organization: Harvard Medical School. Publication: Physical interaction between specific E2 and Hect E3 enzymes determines functional cooperativity. Kumar S, Kao WH, Howley PM. J Biol Chem 1997 May 23;272(21):13548-54. 10.1074/jbc.272.21.13548 PubMed 9153201.
Backbone
  Vector backbone: pET23a
  Backbone manufacturer: Novagen
  Backbone size w/o insert (bp): 3700
  Vector type: Bacterial Expression
Growth in bacteria
  Bacterial resistance: Ampicillin, 100 μg/mL
  Growth temperature: 37°C
  Growth strain: DH5alpha
  Copy number: High Copy
Gene/Insert
  Gene/Insert name: UbcH8
  Species: H. sapiens (human)
  Entrez Gene: UBE2L6 (a.k.a. RIG-B, UBCH8)
  Tag / fusion protein: His (C terminal on backbone)
  Cloning method: Restriction Enzyme; 5′ cloning site BamHI (not destroyed); 3′ cloning site EcoRI (not destroyed)
  Sequencing primers: 5′ T7
Terms and licenses: Academic/Nonprofit Terms; Industry Terms: Not Available to Industry
Depositor comments: See author's map.
How to cite: p3990 pET ubcH8 was a gift from Peter Howley (Addgene plasmid # 8650 ; http://n2t.net/addgene:8650 ; RRID:Addgene_8650)
